>Addgene plasmid #214706 | pMSCV-IRES-GFP/CALR ins5 YD/FL-FLAG | addgene full sequence | sequence record 429536 | Addgene NGS Result
ATGAAAGACCCCACCTGTAGGTTTGGCAAGCTAGCTTAAGTAACGCCATTTTGCAAGGCATGGAAAATAC
ATAACTGAGAATAGAGAAGTTCAGATCAAGGTTAGGAACAGAGAGACAGCAGAATATGGGCCAAACAGGA
TATCTGTGGTAAGCAGTTCCTGCCCCGGCTCAGGGCCAAGAACAGATGGTCCCCAGATGCGGTCCCGCCC
TCAGCAGTTTCTAGAGAACCATCAGATGTTTCCAGGGTGCCCCAAGGACCTGAAATGACCCTGTGCCTTA
TTTGAACTAACCAATCAGTTCGCTTCTCGCTTCTGTTCGCGCGCTTCTGCTCCCCGAGCTCAATAAAAGA
GCCCACAACCCCTCACTCGGCGCGCCAGTCCTCCGATAGACTGCGTCGCCCGGGTACCCGTATTCCCAAT
AAAGCCTCTTGCTGTTTGCATCCGAATCGTGGACTCGCTGATCCTTGGGAGGGTCTCCTCAGATTGATTG
ACTGCCCACCTCGGGGGTCTTTCATTTGGAGGTTCCACCGAGATTTGGAGACCCCTGCCCAGGGACCACC
GACCCCCCCGCCGGGAGGTAAGCTGGCCAGCGGTCGTTTCGTGTCTGTCTCTGTCTTTGTGCGTGTTTGT
GCCGGCATCTAATGTTTGCGCCTGCGTCTGTACTAGTTAGCTAACTAGCTCTGTATCTGGCGGACCCGTG
GTGGAACTGACGAGTTCTGAACACCCGGCCGCAACCCTGGGAGACGTCCCAGGGACTTTGGGGGCCGTTT
TTGTGGCCCGACCTGAGGAAGGGAGTCGATGTGGAATCCGACCCCGTCAGGATATGTGGTTCTGGTAGGA
GACGAGAACCTAAAACAGTTCCCGCCTCCGTCTGAATTTTTGCTTTCGGTTTGGAACCGAAGCCGCGCGT
CTTGTCTGCTGCAGCGCTGCAGCATCGTTCTGTGTTGTCTCTGTCTGACTGTGTTTCTGTATTTGTCTGA
AAATTAGGGCCAGACTGTTACCACTCCCTTAAGTTTGACCTTAGGTCACTGGAAAGATGTCGAGCGGATC
GCTCACAACCAGTCGGTAGATGTCAAGAAGAGACGTTGGGTTACCTTCTGCTCTGCAGAATGGCCAACCT
TTAACGTCGGATGGCCGCGAGACGGCACCTTTAACCGAGACCTCATCACCCAGGTTAAGATCAAGGTCTT
TTCACCTGGCCCGCATGGACACCCAGACCAGGTCCCCTACATCGTGACCTGGGAAGCCTTGGCTTTTGAC
CCCCCTCCCTGGGTCAAGCCCTTTGTACACCCTAAGCCTCCGCCTCCTCTTCCTCCATCCGCCCCGTCTC
TCCCCCTTGAACCTCCTCGTTCGACCCCGCCTCGATCCTCCCTTTATCCAGCCCTCACTCCTTCTCTAGG
CGCCGGAATTCGCCACCATGCTGCTATCCGTGCCGCTGCTGCTCGGCCTCCTCGGCCTGGCCGTCGCCGA
GCCTGCCGTCTACTTCAAGGAGCAGTTTCTGGACGGAGACGGGTGGACTTCCCGCTGGATCGAATCCAAA
CACAAGTCAGATTTTGGCAAATTCGTTCTCAGTTCCGGCAAGTTCTACGGTGACGAGGAGAAAGATAAAG
GTTTGCAGACAAGCCAGGATGCACGCTTTTATGCTCTGTCGGCCAGTTTCGAGCCTTTCAGCAACAAAGG
CCAGACGCTGGTGGTGCAGTTCACGGTGAAACATGAGCAGAACATCGACTGTGGGGGCGGCTTTGTGAAG
CTGTTTCCTAATAGTTTGGACCAGACAGACATGCACGGAGACTCAGAATACAACATCATGTTTGGTCCCC
TCATCTGTGGCCCTGGCACCAAGAAGGTTCATGTCATCTTCAACTACAAGGGCAAGAACGTGCTGATCAA
CAAGGACATCCGTTGCAAGGATGATGAGTTTACACACCTGTACACACTGATTGTGCGGCCAGACAACACC
TATGAGGTGAAGATTGACAACAGCCAGGTGGAGTCCGGCTCCTTGGAAGACGATTGGGACTTCCTGCCAC
CCAAGAAGATAAAGGATCCTGATGCTTCAAAACCGGAAGACTGGGATGAGCGGGCCAAGATCGATGATCC
CACAGACTCCAAGCCTGAGGACTGGGACAAGCCCGAGCATATCCCTGACCCTGATGCTAAGAAGCCCGAG
GACTGGGATGAAGAGATGGACGGAGAGTGGGAACCCCCAGTGATTCAGAACCCTGAGTACAAGGGTGAGT
GGAAGCCCCGGCAGATCGACAACCCAGATTACAAGGGCACTTGGATCCACCCAGAAATTGACAACCCCGA
GTATTCTCCCGATCCCAGTATCTATGCCTATGATAACTTTGGCGTGCTGGGCCTGGACCTCTGGCAGGTC
AAGTCTGGCACCATCTTTGACAACTTCCTCATCACCAACGATGAGGCATACGCTGAGGAGTTTGGCAACG
AGACGTGGGGCGTAACAAAGGCAGCAGAGAAACAAATGAAGGACAAACAGGACGAGGAGCAGAGGCTTAA
GGAGGAGGAAGAAGACAAGAAACGCAAAGAGGAGGAGGAGGCAGAGGACAATTGTCGGAGGATGATGAGG
ACAAAGATGAGGATGAGGAGGATGAGGAGGACAAGGAGGAAGATGAGGAGGAAGATGTCCCCGGCCAGGC
CAAGGACGAGCTGTAGAGAGGCCTGCCTCCAGGGCTGGACTGAGGCCGACTACAAAGACGATGACGATAA
ATAGGAATTCGTTAACCTCGAGCGGGATCAATTCCGCCCCCCCCCTAACGTTACTGGCCGAAGCCGCTTG
GAATAAGGCCGGTGTGCGTTTGTCTATATGTTATTTTCCACCATATTGCCGTCTTTTGGCAATGTGAGGG
CCCGGAAACCTGGCCCTGTCTTCTTGACGAGCATTCCTAGGGGTCTTTCCCCTCTCGCCAAAGGAATGCA
AGGTCTGTTGAATGTCGTGAAGGAAGCAGTTCCTCTGGAAGCTTCTTGAAGACAAACAACGTCTGTAGCG
ACCCTTTGCAGGCAGCGGAACCCCCCACCTGGCGACAGGTGCCTCTGCGGCCAAAAGCCACGTGTATAAG
ATACACCTGCAAAGGCGGCACAACCCCAGTGCCACGTTGTGAGTTGGATAGTTGTGGAAAGAGTCAAATG
GCTCTCCTCAAGCGTATTCAACAAGGGGCTGAAGGATGCCCAGAAGGTACCCCATTGTATGGGATCTGAT
CTGGGGCCTCGGTGCACATGCTTTACATGTGTTTAGTCGAGGTTAAAAAAACGTCTAGGCCCCCCGAACC
ACGGGGACGTGGTTTTCCTTTGAAAAACACGATAATACCATGGTGAGCAAGGGCGAGGAGCTGTTCACCG
GGGTGGTGCCCATCCTGGTCGAGCTGGACGGCGACGTAAACGGCCACAAGTTCAGCGTGTCCGGCGAGGG
CGAGGGCGATGCCACCTACGGCAAGCTGACCCTGAAGTTCATCTGCACCACCGGCAAGCTGCCCGTGCCC
TGGCCCACCCTCGTGACCACCCTGACCTACGGCGTGCAGTGCTTCAGCCGCTACCCCGACCACATGAAGC
AGCACGACTTCTTCAAGTCCGCCATGCCCGAAGGCTACGTCCAGGAGCGCACCATCTTCTTCAAGGACGA
CGGCAACTACAAGACCCGCGCCGAGGTGAAGTTCGAGGGCGACACCCTGGTGAACCGCATCGAGCTGAAG
GGCATCGACTTCAAGGAGGACGGCAACATCCTGGGGCACAAGCTGGAGTACAACTACAACAGCCACAACG
TCTATATCATGGCCGACAAGCAGAAGAACGGCATCAAGGTGAACTTCAAGATCCGCCACAACATCGAGGA
CGGCAGCGTGCAGCTCGCCGACCACTACCAGCAGAACACCCCCATCGGCGACGGCCCCGTGCTGCTGCCC
GACAACCACTACCTGAGCACCCAGTCCGCCCTGAGCAAAGACCCCAACGAGAAGCGCGATCACATGGTCC
TGCTGGAGTTCGTGACCGCCGCCGGGATCACTCTCGGCATGGACGAGCTGTACAAGTAAAGCGGCCGCGA
CTCTAGAGTCGACCTGCAGGCATGCAAGCTTCAGGTAGCCGGCTAACGTTAACAACCGGTACCTCTAGAA
CTATAGCTAGCATGCGCAAATTTAAAGCGCTGATATCGATAAAATAAAAGATTTTATTTAGTCTCCAGAA
AAAGGGGGGAATGAAAGACCCCACCTGTAGGTTTGGCAAGCTAGCTTAAGTAACGCCATTTTGCAAGGCA
TGGAAAATACATAACTGAGAATAGAGAAGTTCAGATCAAGGTTAGGAACAGAGAGACAGCAGAATATGGG
CCAAACAGGATATCTGTGGTAAGCAGTTCCTGCCCCGGCTCAGGGCCAAGAACAGATGGTCCCCAGATGC
GGTCCCGCCCTCAGCAGTTTCTAGAGAACCATCAGATGTTTCCAGGGTGCCCCAAGGACCTGAAATGACC
CTGTGCCTTATTTGAACTAACCAATCAGTTCGCTTCTCGCTTCTGTTCGCGCGCTTCTGCTCCCCGAGCT
CAATAAAAGAGCCCACAACCCCTCACTCGGCGCGCCAGTCCTCCGATAGACTGCGTCGCCCGGGTACCCG
TGTATCCAATAAACCCTCTTGCAGTTGCATCCGACTTGTGGTCTCGCTGTTCCTTGGGAGGGTCTCCTCT
GAGTGATTGACTACCCGTCAGCGGGGGTCTTTCATGGGTAACAGTTTCTTGAAGTTGGAGAACAACATTC
TGAGGGTAGGAGTCGAATATTAAGTAATCCTGACTCAATTAGCCACTGTTTTGAATCCACATACTCCAAT
ACTCCTGAAATAGTTCATTATGGACAGCGCAGAAAGAGCTGGGGAGAATTGTGAAATTGTTATCCGCTCA
CAATTCCACACAACATACGAGCCGGAAGCATAAAGTGTAAAGCCTGGGGTGCCTAATGAGTGAGCTAACT
CACATTAATTGCGTTGCGCTCACTGCCCGCTTTCCAGTCGGGAAACCTGTCGTGCCAGCTGCATTAATGA
ATCGGCCAACGCGCGGGGAGAGGCGGTTTGCGTATTGGGCGCTCTTCCGCTTCCTCGCTCACTGACTCGC
TGCGCTCGGTCGTTCGGCTGCGGCGAGCGGTATCAGCTCACTCAAAGGCGGTAATACGGTTATCCACAGA
ATCAGGGGATAACGCAGGAAAGAACATGTGAGCAAAAGGCCAGCAAAAGGCCAGGAACCGTAAAAAGGCC
GCGTTGCTGGCGTTTTTCCATAGGCTCCGCCCCCCTGACGAGCATCACAAAAATCGACGCTCAAGTCAGA
GGTGGCGAAACCCGACAGGACTATAAAGATACCAGGCGTTTCCCCCTGGAAGCTCCCTCGTGCGCTCTCC
TGTTCCGACCCTGCCGCTTACCGGATACCTGTCCGCCTTTCTCCCTTCGGGAAGCGTGGCGCTTTCTCAT
AGCTCACGCTGTAGGTATCTCAGTTCGGTGTAGGTCGTTCGCTCCAAGCTGGGCTGTGTGCACGAACCCC
CCGTTCAGCCCGACCGCTGCGCCTTATCCGGTAACTATCGTCTTGAGTCCAACCCGGTAAGACACGACTT
ATCGCCACTGGCAGCAGCCACTGGTAACAGGATTAGCAGAGCGAGGTATGTAGGCGGTGCTACAGAGTTC
TTGAAGTGGTGGCCTAACTACGGCTACACTAGAAGAACAGTATTTGGTATCTGCGCTCTGCTGAAGCCAG
TTACCTTCGGAAAAAGAGTTGGTAGCTCTTGATCCGGCAAACAAACCACCGCTGGTAGCGGTGGTTTTTT
TGTTTGCAAGCAGCAGATTACGCGCAGAAAAAAAGGATCTCAAGAAGATCCTTTGATCTTTTCTACGGGG
TCTGACGCTCAGTGGAACGAAAACTCACGTTAAGGGATTTTGGTCATGAGATTATCAAAAAGGATCTTCA
CCTAGATCCTTTTAAATTAAAAATGAAGTTTTAAATCAATCTAAAGTATATATGAGTAAACTTGGTCTGA
CAGTTACCAATGCTTAATCAGTGAGGCACCTATCTCAGCGATCTGTCTATTTCGTTCATCCATAGTTGCC
TGACTCCCCGTCGTGTAGATAACTACGATACGGGAGGGCTTACCATCTGGCCCCAGTGCTGCAATGATAC
CGCGAGACCCACGCTCACCGGCTCCAGATTTATCAGCAATAAACCAGCCAGCCGGAAGGGCCGAGCGCAG
AAGTGGTCCTGCAACTTTATCCGCCTCCATCCAGTCTATTAATTGTTGCCGGGAAGCTAGAGTAAGTAGT
TCGCCAGTTAATAGTTTGCGCAACGTTGTTGCCATTGCTACAGGCATCGTGGTGTCACGCTCGTCGTTTG
GTATGGCTTCATTCAGCTCCGGTTCCCAACGATCAAGGCGAGTTACATGATCCCCCATGTTGTGCAAAAA
AGCGGTTAGCTCCTTCGGTCCTCCGATCGTTGTCAGAAGTAAGTTGGCCGCAGTGTTATCACTCATGGTT
ATGGCAGCACTGCATAATTCTCTTACTGTCATGCCATCCGTAAGATGCTTTTCTGTGACTGGTGAGTACT
CAACCAAGTCATTCTGAGAATAGTGTATGCGGCGACCGAGTTGCTCTTGCCCGGCGTCAATACGGGATAA
TACCGCGCCACATAGCAGAACTTTAAAAGTGCTCATCATTGGAAAACGTTCTTCGGGGCGAAAACTCTCA
AGGATCTTACCGCTGTTGAGATCCAGTTCGATGTAACCCACTCGTGCACCCAACTGATCTTCAGCATCTT
TTACTTTCACCAGCGTTTCTGGGTGAGCAAAAACAGGAAGGCAAAATGCCGCAAAAAAGGGAATAAGGGC
GACACGGAAATGTTGAATACTCATACTCTTCCTTTTTCAATATTATTGAAGCATTTATCAGGGTTATTGT
CTCATGAGCGGATACATATTTGAATGTATTTAGAAAAATAAACAAATAGGGGTTCCGCGCACATTTCCCC
GAAAAGTGCCACCTGACGTCTAAGAAACCATTATTATCATGACATTAACCTATAAAAATAGGCGTATCAC
GAGGCCCTTTCGTCTCGCGCGTTTCGGTGATGACGGTGAAAACCTCTGACACATGCAGCTCCCGGAGACG
GTCACAGCTTGTCTGTAAGCGGATGCCGGGAGCAGACAAGCCCGTCAGGGCGCGTCAGCGGGTGTTGGCG
GGTGTCGGGGCTGGCTTAACTATGCGGCATCAGAGCAGATTGTACTGAGAGTGCACCATATGCGGTGTGA
AATACCGCACAGATGCGTAAGGAGAAAATACCGCATCAGGCGCCATTCGCCATTCAGGCTGCGCAACTGT
TGGGAAGGGCGATCGGTGCGGGCCTCTTCGCTATTACGCCAGCTGGCGAAAGGGGGATGTGCTGCAAGGC
GATTAAGTTGGGTAACGCCAGGGTTTTCCCAGTCACGACGTTGTAAAACGACGGCGCAAGGAATGGTGCA
TGCAAGGAGATGGCGCCCAACAGTCCCCCGGCCACGGGGCCTGCCACCATACCCACGCCGAAACAAGCGC
TCATGAGCCCGAAGTGGCGAGCCCGATCTTCCCCATCGGTGATGTCGGCGATATAGGCGCCAGCAACCGC
ACCTGTGGCGCCGGTGATGCCGGCCACGATGCGTCCGGCGTAGAGGCGATTAGTCCAATTTGTTAAAGAC
AGGATATCAGTGGTCCAGGCTCTAGTTTTGACTCAACAATATCACCAGCTGAAGCCTATAGAGTACGAGC
CATAGATAAAATAAAAGATTTTATTTAGTCTCCAGAAAAAGGGGGGA
Features (pLannotate 1.2.2; 21 found; start..end, strand, type, name):
    580..921     +  misc_feature   MESV Ψ: packaging signal of murine embryonic stem cell virus
    988..1404    +  CDS            gag (truncated): truncated Moloney murine leukemia virus (MMLV) gag gene lacking the start codon
   1418..2569    +  CDS            Calr (fragment): CALR_RAT - Experimental evidence at protein level: Swiss-Prot protein existence level 1. Calcium-binding chaperone that promotes folding, oligomeric assembly and quality control in the endoplasmic reticulum (ER) via the calreticulin/calnexin cycle. This lectin interacts transiently with almost all of the monoglucosylated glycoproteins that are synthesized in the ER. Interacts with the DNA-binding domain of NR3C1 and mediates its nuclear export (By similarity). Involved in maternal gene expression regulation. May participate in oocyte maturation via the regulation of calcium homeostasis (By sim
   2708..2731    +  CDS            3xFLAG (fragment): three tandem FLAG® epitope tags
   2767..3327    +  misc_feature   IRES: internal ribosome entry site (IRES) of the encephalomyocarditis virus (EMCV)
   3330..4049    +  CDS            EGFP: the original enhanced GFP (Yang et al., 1996) mammalian codon-optimized
   4061..4091    +  misc_feature   MCS (fragment): pUC18/19 multiple cloning site
   4211..4725    +  LTR            3' LTR: 3' long terminal repeat from murine embryonic stem cell virus
   4887..4903    -  protein_bind   lac operator: The lac repressor binds to the lac operator to inhibit transcription in E. coli. This inhibition can be relieved by adding lactose or isopropyl-β-D-thiogalactopyranoside (IPTG). lac repressor encoded by lacI
   4911..4941    -  promoter       lac promoter: promoter for the E. coli lac operon
   4956..4977    -  protein_bind   CAP binding site: CAP binding activates transcription in the presence of cAMP. E. coli catabolite activator protein
   4990..5082    -  CDS            lacI (fragment): lac repressor; lacI; The lac repressor binds to the lac operator to inhibit transcription in E. coli. This inhibition can be relieved by adding lactose or isopropyl-β-D-thiogalactopyranoside (IPTG).
   5265..5853    -  rep_origin     ori: high-copy-number ColE1/pMB1/pBR322/pUC origin of replication
   6024..6884    -  CDS            AmpR: β-lactamase; bla; confers resistance to ampicillin, carbenicillin, and related antibiotics
   6885..6989    -  promoter       AmpR promoter: bla
   7084..7119    +  CDS            rop (fragment): Rop protein, which maintains plasmids at low copy number; rop
   7221..7320    +  misc_feature   bom (fragment): basis of mobility region from pBR322
   7326..7475    -  CDS            lacZα (fragment): LacZα fragment of β-galactosidase; lacZ fragment
   7475..7676    -  CDS            TcR (fragment): tetracycline efflux protein; tet; confers resistance to tetracycline
   7677..7775    +  CDS            env (fragment): murine leukemia virus gPr80 envelope polyprotein precursor; env; proteolytically cleaved into gp70SU and p15TM subunits
   7817..516     +  LTR            5' LTR (across the origin): 5' long terminal repeat from murine embryonic stem cell virus
