[The description below was written by a language model from this plasmid's Addgene catalogue record and pLannotate feature annotations shown in this document.]
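Description:
pMSCV-IRES-GFP/CALR ins5 YD/FL-FLAG is a gammaretroviral transfer vector built on the pMSCV-IRES-GFP backbone for expressing a FLAG-tagged variant of human calreticulin (CALR) in mammalian cells. In bacteria it replicates from a high-copy ColE1/pUC-type origin and is selected through the β-lactamase (AmpR) gene. The plasmid backbone also carries leftover fragments of lac, rop, bom, tetracycline-resistance and env sequences, which appear to be cloning remnants rather than functional units.

The viral portion is framed by murine embryonic stem cell virus 5' and 3' LTRs. The 5' LTR serves as the MSCV promoter and is followed by the Ψ packaging signal and a truncated, start-codon-less gag segment that together promote encapsidation of the genomic RNA. No intact viral structural genes are annotated, so these functions would have to be supplied in trans by a packaging system. Downstream lies the CALR open reading frame, which the annotation tool matched to rat calreticulin by homology, although the catalogue records the insert as human. It ends in a C-terminal FLAG epitope, annotated as a short partial match to a 3xFLAG tag. An EMCV IRES then drives translation of EGFP from the same transcript, so green fluorescence marks cells that express the insert.

The name indicates the "ins5" CALR mutant carrying additional "YD/FL" changes, but the record does not define these alterations. The associated publication concerns the interaction of mutant calreticulin with the receptor MPL in the secretory pathway and its activation at the cell surface. This suggests that the construct is used for stable transduction and for FLAG-based detection or pull-down of the mutant protein in such studies.
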