Addgene plasmid #214706: pMSCV-IRES-GFP/CALR ins5 YD/FL-FLAG
Purpose: Mammalian expression of human CALR ins5 YD/FL-FLAG
Depositing lab: Norio Komatsu. Depositing organization: Juntendo University. Publication: Mutant calreticulin interacts with MPL in the secretion pathway for activation on the cell surface. Masubuchi N, Araki M, Yang Y, Hayashi E, Imai M, Edahiro Y, Hironaka Y, Mizukami Y, Kihara Y, Takei H, Nudejima M, Koike M, Ohsaka A, Komatsu N. Leukemia. 2020 Feb;34(2):499-509. doi: 10.1038/s41375-019-0564-z. Epub 2019 Aug 28. PubMed 31462733.
Backbone
  Vector backbone: pMSCV-IRES-GFP
  Vector type: Retroviral
Growth in bacteria
  Bacterial resistance: Ampicillin, 100 μg/mL
  Growth temperature: 37°C
  Growth strain: NEB Stable
  Copy number: Unknown
Gene/Insert
  Gene/Insert name: CALR ins5 YD/FL-FLAG
  Species: H. sapiens (human)
  Entrez Gene: CALR (a.k.a. CALR1, CRT, HEL-S-99n, RO, SSA, cC1qR)
  Promoter: MSCV
  Tag / fusion protein: FLAG (C terminal on insert)
  Cloning method: Unknown
  Sequencing primers: 5′ MSCV
Terms and licenses: Academic/Nonprofit Terms; Industry Terms: Not Available to Industry
How to cite: pMSCV-IRES-GFP/CALR ins5 YD/FL-FLAG was a gift from Norio Komatsu (Addgene plasmid # 214706 ; http://n2t.net/addgene:214706 ; RRID:Addgene_214706)
